>Addgene plasmid #237931 | TRBV10-3 | addgene full sequence | sequence record 475810 | Addgene NGS Result
CTGAGAGACTCTAAATCCAGTGACAAGTCTGTCTGCCTATTCACCGATTTTGATTCTCAAACAAATGTGT
CACAAAGTAAGGATTCTGACGTCTATATCACAGACAAAACTGTGCTAGACATGAGGTCTATGGACTTCAA
GAGCAACAGTGCTGTGGCCTGGAGCAACAAATCTGACTTTGCATGTGCAAACGCCTTCAACAACAGCATT
ATTCCAGAAGATACCTTCTTCCCCAGCCCAGAAAGTTCCTGTGATGTCAAGCTGGTCGAGAAATCTTTTG
AAACAGATACGAACCTAAACTTTCAAAACCTGTCAGTGATTGGGTTCCGAATCCTCCTCCTGAAAGTGGC
CGGGTTTAATCTGCTCATGACGCTGCGGCTGTGGTCCAGCTGAGGAATTCATCAGAAGAGCCTCGAGGCG
GCCGCATGTGAGTCTCCCTATAGTGAGTCGTATTAATTTCGCGGGCGGAACCCCTATTTGTTTATTTTTC
TAAATACATTCAAATATGTATCCGCTCATGAGTAGCACCAGGCGTTTAAGGGCACCAATAACTGCCTTAA
AAAAATTACGCCCCGCCCTGCCACTCATCGCAGTACTGTTGTAATTCATTAAGCATTCTGCCGACATGGA
AGCCATCACAAACGGCATGATGAACCTGAATCGCCAGCGGCATCAGCACCTTGTCGCCTTGCGTATAATA
TTTGCCCATGGTGAAAACGGGGGCGAAGAAGTTGTCCATATTGGCCACGTTTAAATCAAAACTGGTGAAA
CTCACCCAGGGATTGGCTGAGACAAAAAACATATTCTCAATAAACCCTTTAGGGAAATAGGCCAGGTTTT
CACCGTAACACGCCACATCTTGCGAATATATGTGTAGAAACTGCCGGAAATCGTCGTGGTATTCACTCCA
GAGCGATGAAAACGTTTCAGTTTGCTCATGGAAAACGGTGTAACAAGGGTGAACACTATCCCATATCACC
AGCTCACCGTCTTTCATTGCCATACGAAATTCCGGATGAGCATTCATCAGGCGGGCAAGAATGTGAATAA
AGGCCGGATAAAACTTGTGCTTATTTTTCTTTACGGTCTTTAAAAAGGCCGTAATATCCAGCTGAACGGT
CTGGTTATAGGTACATTGAGCAACTGACTGAAATGCCTCAAAATGTTCTTTACGATGCCATTGGGATATA
TCAACGGTGGTATATCCAGTGATTTTTTTCTCCATTTTAGCTTCCTTAGCTCCTGAAAATCTCGATAACT
CAAAAAATACGCCCGGTAGTGATCTTATTTCATTATGGTGAAAGTTGGAACCTCTTACGTGCCGATCAAA
GTCTCATTTTCGCCAAAAGTTGTCATGACCAAAATCCCTTAACGTGAGTTTTCGTTCCACTGAGCGTCAG
ACCCCGTAGAAAAGATCAAAGGATCTTCTTGAGATCCTTTTTTTCTGCGCGTAATCTGCTGCTTGCAAAC
AAAAAAACCACCGCTACCAGCGGTGGTTTGTTTGCCGGATCAAGAGCTACCAACTCTTTTTCCGAAGGTA
ACTGGCTTCAGCAGAGCGCAGATACCAAATACTGTTCTTCTAGTGTAGCCGTAGTTAGGCCACCACTTCA
AGAACTCTGTAGCACCGCCTACATACCTCGCTCTGCTAATCCTGTTACCAGTGGCTGCTGCCAGTGGCGA
TAAGTCGTGTCTTACCGGGTTGGACTCAAGACGATAGTTACCGGATAAGGCGCAGCGGTCGGGCTGAACG
GGGGGTTCGTGCACACAGCCCAGCTTGGAGCGAACGACCTACACCGAACTGAGATACCTACAGCGTGAGC
TATGAGAAAGCGCCACGCTTCCCGAAGGGAGAAAGGCGGACAGGTATCCGGTAAGCGGCAGGGTCGGAAC
AGGAGAGCGCACGAGGGAGCTTCCAGGGGGAAACGCCTGGTATCTTTATAGTCCTGTCGGGTTTCGCCAC
CTCTGACTTGAGCGTCGATTTTTGTGATGCTCGTCAGGGGGGCGGAGCCTATGGAAAAACGCCAGCAATG
CGGCCTTTTTACGGTTCCTGGCCTTTTGCTGGCCTTTTGCTCACATGTTCTTTCCTGCGTTATCCCCTGA
TTCTGTGGATAACCGTATTACCGCCTTTGAGTGAGCTGATACCGCTCGCCGCAGCCGAACGACCGAGCGC
AGCGAGTCAGTGAGCGAGGAAGCCGAAAAATCAATAATCAGACAACAAGATGTGCGAACTCGATATTTTA
CACGACTCTCTTTACCAATTCTGCCCCGAATTACACTTAAAACGACTCAACAGCTTAACGTTGGCTTGCC
ACGCATTACTTGACTGTAAAACTCTCACTCTTACCGAACTTGGCCGTAACCTGCCAACCAAAGCGAGAAC
AAAACATAACATCAAACGAATCGACCGATTGTTAGGTAATCGTCACTTGCAGGAAGGTTTAAACGCATTT
AGGTGACACTATAGAAGTGTGTATCGCTCGAGGCTCTTCAGCATCTAGAGCCACCGGCATGAGCCACCAT
GGGCACAAGGTTGTTCTTCTATGTGGCCCTTTGTCTCCTGTGGACAGGACACATGGATGCTGGAATCACC
CAGAGCCCAAGACACAAGGTCACAGAGACAGGAACACCAGTGACTCTGAGATGTCACCAGACTGAGAACC
ACCGCTATATGTACTGGTATCGACAAGACCCGGGGCATGGGCTGAGGCTGATCCATTACTCATATGGTGT
TAAAGATACTGACAAAGGAGAAGTCTCAGATGGCTATAGTGTCAGCAGGAGCAAGACAGAGGATTTCCTC
CTCACTCTGGAGTCCGCTACCAGCTCCCAGACAATAGTCTTCGTCACGAGACGTAATGGAGACCATGCGA
TATCCGTAGGTCTCGAAACCGTCTCGGGGTGAAGACATGGATCCTGCCGTGTACCAG
Features (pLannotate 1.2.2; 8 found; start..end, strand, type, name):
    437..455     -  promoter       T7 promoter: promoter for bacteriophage T7 RNA polymerase
    465..522     +  promoter       AmpR promoter (fragment): bla
    569..1225    -  CDS            cat: CAT_ECOLX - Experimental evidence at protein level: Swiss-Prot protein existence level 1. This enzyme is an effector of chloramphenicol resistance in bacteria. From Escherichia coli. This protein is used as a marker in many commonly used cloning vectors, such as pACYC184.
   1226..1328    -  promoter       cat promoter: promoter of the E. coli cat gene encoding chloramphenicol acetyltransferase
   1429..2017    +  rep_origin     ori: high-copy-number ColE1/pMB1/pBR322/pUC origin of replication
   2447..2465    +  promoter       SP6 promoter: promoter for bacteriophage SP6 RNA polymerase
   2543..2842    +  CDS            TRBV6-7 (fragment): TVB67_HUMAN - Experimental evidence at protein level: Swiss-Prot protein existence level 1. Probable non-functional open reading frame (ORF) of V region of the variable domain of T cell receptor (TR) beta chain (PubMed:24600447). Non-functional ORF generally cannot participate to the synthesis of a productive T cell receptor (TR) chain due to altered V-(D)-J or switch recombination and/or splicing site (at mRNA level) and/or conserved amino acid change (protein level) (PubMed:9619395). Alpha-beta T cell receptors are antigen specific receptors which are essential to the immune response and are
   2910..390     +  CDS            TRAC (across the origin): TRAC_HUMAN - Also known as TCRA. Experimental evidence at protein level: Swiss-Prot protein existence level 1. Constant region of T cell receptor (TR) alpha chain (PubMed:24600447). Alpha-beta T cell receptors are antigen specific receptors which are essential to the immune response and are present on the cell surface of T lymphocytes. Recognize peptide-major histocompatibility (MH) (pMH) complexes that are displayed by antigen presenting cells (APC), a prerequisite for efficient T cell adaptive immunity against pathogens (PubMed:25493333). Binding of alpha-beta TR to pMH complex initiates TR-
