[The description below was written by a language model from this plasmid's Addgene catalogue record and pLannotate feature annotations shown in this document.]
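Description:
TRBV10-3 is a small, high-copy bacterial parts plasmid built on the pGGA-select backbone, a synthetic-biology vector. It is one of a set of modular building blocks for assembling human T cell receptor genes by cloning. The sequenced record is about 2.9 kb. The plasmid replicates in E. coli from a ColE1/pUC-type origin and is selected with chloramphenicol through a cat (chloramphenicol acetyltransferase) gene driven by its own promoter. A short fragment of the AmpR promoter is also annotated, but no ampicillin resistance gene is present. SP6 and T7 phage promoters flank the insert region, as is common in cloning backbones. No mammalian promoter or other expression element is annotated, so the plasmid appears to serve as a sequence donor rather than an expression vector.

The human insert is listed as TRBV10-3-TRAC, pairing a TCR beta-chain variable gene segment with the TCR alpha-chain constant region. The automated annotation finds a roughly 300 bp V-region reading frame downstream of the SP6 promoter and labels it as a TRBV6-7 fragment. This most likely reflects a homology match among related TRBV family members rather than the true identity, since the catalogue gives TRBV10-3 with no mutations. A TRAC coding sequence follows shortly after and spans the numbering origin of the circular record. The two annotated segments together exceed the listed 409 bp insert size, and the record does not explain this difference.

The stated purpose is to supply the TRBV10-3 allele and TRAC as pre-made pieces for generating full TCRs by cloning, in support of scalable TCR synthesis and antigen-reactivity screening. The cloning method and the assembly sites are not stated in the record.
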