Addgene plasmid #237931: TRBV10-3
Purpose: Encodes TRBV10-3 allele and TRAC to generate TCRs via cloning
Depositing lab: Michael Birnbaum. Depositing organization: Massachusetts Institute of Technology. Publication: Scalable TCR synthesis and screening enable antigen reactivity mapping in vitiligo. Gaglione SA, Mukkamala RS, Krishna C, Smith BE, Wadsworth MH 2nd, Jelinsky SA, Perez CR, Schmidt-Hong L, Katz EL, Gellatly KJ, Ali LR, Shen J, Holec PV, Zhao QH, Chan AO, Xu EJK, Kravarik KM, Guzova JA, Dobson CS, Singh H, Garber M, Dougan M, Dougan SK, Harris JE, Winkler A, Birnbaum ME. Immunity. 2026 Feb 10;59(2):477-493.e9. doi: 10.1016/j.immuni.2026.01.001. Epub 2026 Jan 28. PubMed 41610844.
Backbone
  Vector backbone: pGGA-select
  Backbone manufacturer: Addgene Plasmid #195714
  Backbone size w/o insert (bp): 2518
  Vector type: Synthetic Biology
Growth in bacteria
  Bacterial resistance: Chloramphenicol, 25 μg/mL
  Growth temperature: 37°C
  Growth strain: DH5alpha
  Copy number: High Copy
Gene/Insert
  Gene/Insert name: TRBV10-3-TRAC
  Species: H. sapiens (human)
  Insert size (bp): 409
  Mutation: None
  Entrez Gene: TRBV10-3 (a.k.a. TCRBV10S3, TCRBV12S1A1N2, TRBV103)
  Cloning method: Unknown
Terms and licenses: Academic/Nonprofit Terms; Industry Terms: Not Available to Industry
Depositor comments: Please visit https://doi.org/10.1101/2025.04.24.649726 for bioRxiv preprint.
How to cite: TRBV10-3 was a gift from Michael Birnbaum (Addgene plasmid # 237931 ; http://n2t.net/addgene:237931 ; RRID:Addgene_237931)
